Addgene plasmid #46100: pAC-10-QFMD475-650
Depositing lab: Christopher Potter. Depositing organization: Johns Hopkins University and School of Medicine. Publication: Improved and expanded Q-system reagents for genetic manipulations. Riabinina O, Luginbuhl D, Marr E, Liu S, Wu MN, Luo L, Potter CJ. Nat Methods. 2015 Jan 12. doi: 10.1038/nmeth.3250. PubMed 25581800.
Backbone
  Vector backbone: pPAC5C-PL
  Backbone size w/o insert (bp): 6445
  Total vector size (bp): 8023
  Vector type: Insect Expression
Growth in bacteria
  Bacterial resistance: Ampicillin, 100 μg/mL
  Growth temperature: 37°C
  Growth strain: DH5alpha
  Copy number: Unknown
Gene/Insert
  Gene/Insert name: QFMD475-650 (alt names: QF DNA binding domain; QF middle domain 475-650; QF activation domain)
  Species: Synthetic
  Insert size (bp): 1578
  Cloning method: Ligation Independent Cloning
  Sequencing primers: 5′ AC5
Terms and licenses: Academic/Nonprofit Terms; Industry Terms: Not Available to Industry
Depositor comments: Please see this additional reference https://www.ncbi.nlm.nih.gov/pubmed/20434990 for more information on the Q-system.
How to cite: pAC-10-QFMD475-650 was a gift from Christopher Potter (Addgene plasmid # 46100 ; http://n2t.net/addgene:46100 ; RRID:Addgene_46100)
