[The description below was written by a language model from this plasmid's Addgene catalogue record and pLannotate feature annotations shown in this document.]
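Description:
pAC-10-QFMD475-650 is an insect-cell expression plasmid of about 8.0 kb built on the pPAC5C-PL backbone. It carries an engineered variant of the Neurospora crassa transcription factor QF (the qa-1F gene product) for use in the Q-system of binary gene expression. In E. coli it is propagated through a high-copy ColE1/pUC-type origin and selected with ampicillin via the bla β-lactamase gene and its own promoter. Remnants of the pUC lineage are also annotated, including fragments of lacI, the lac promoter and operator, lacZα, the multiple cloning site, bom and rop. These appear to be backbone leftovers with no role in the payload.

The expression cassette is driven by the roughly 2.5 kb Drosophila melanogaster actin 5C (Ac5) promoter, which gives strong constitutive transcription in Drosophila cultured cells. Immediately downstream lies the roughly 1.6 kb insert, annotated as a partial qa-1F coding sequence. According to the record, it is a synthetic construct combining the QF DNA-binding domain, a portion of the middle domain (residues 475-650) and the QF activation domain. A short actin-like coding match follows the insert and most likely reflects actin 5C 3′ sequence retained in the backbone, although the record does not explicitly annotate a terminator or polyadenylation signal.

QF activates transcription by binding its 16-bp recognition sites, which are used as QUAS elements in Q-system reporters. The construct belongs to a series of truncated QF variants generated to improve and expand Q-system reagents. It is presumably meant for transfection into insect cells to compare the transcriptional activity of such variants, though the record does not describe the specific assay.
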