Features (pLannotate 1.2.2; 14 found; start..end, strand, type, name):
     96..200     +  promoter       AmpR promoter: bla
    201..1061    +  CDS            AmpR: β-lactamase; bla; confers resistance to ampicillin, carbenicillin, and related antibiotics
   1232..1820    +  rep_origin     ori: high-copy-number ColE1/pMB1/pBR322/pUC origin of replication
   2003..2095    +  CDS            lacI (fragment): lac repressor; lacI; The lac repressor binds to the lac operator to inhibit transcription in E. coli. This inhibition can be relieved by adding lactose or isopropyl-β-D-thiogalactopyranoside (IPTG).
   2108..2129    +  protein_bind   CAP binding site: CAP binding activates transcription in the presence of cAMP. E. coli catabolite activator protein
   2144..2174    +  promoter       lac promoter: promoter for the E. coli lac operon
   2182..2198    +  protein_bind   lac operator: The lac repressor binds to the lac operator to inhibit transcription in E. coli. This inhibition can be relieved by adding lactose or isopropyl-β-D-thiogalactopyranoside (IPTG). lac repressor encoded by lacI
   2277..4790    +  promoter       Ac5 promoter: Drosophila melanogaster actin 5C promoter
   4803..6377    +  CDS            qa-1f (fragment): QA1F_NEUCR - Protein predicted: Swiss-Prot protein existence level 4. Transcription activation of genes for enzymes and proteins of quinate metabolism by binding to a 16 base-pair sequence (consensus 5'- GGRTAARYRYTTAYCC-3') in front of each Qa genes. From Neurospora crassa (strain ATCC 24698 / 74-OR23-1A / CBS 708.71 / DSM 1257 / FGSC 987).
   6463..6558    +  CDS            ACT_DICVI: Experimental evidence at transcript level: Swiss-Prot protein existence level 2. Actins are highly conserved proteins that are involved in various types of cell motility and are ubiquitously expressed in all eukaryotic cells. From Dictyocaulus viviparus (Bovine lungworm).
   7602..7625    +  misc_feature   MCS (fragment): pUC18/19 multiple cloning site
   7628..7782    +  CDS            lacZα (fragment): LacZα fragment of β-galactosidase; lacZ fragment
   7788..7887    -  misc_feature   bom (fragment): basis of mobility region from pBR322
   7989..1       -  CDS            rop (fragment) (across the origin): Rop protein, which maintains plasmids at low copy number; rop
>Addgene plasmid #46100 | pAC-10-QFMD475-650 | depositor full sequence | sequence record 64992 | pAC-10-QFMD475-650 sequence 8023 bps
GACGAAAGGGCCTCGTGATACGCCTATTTTTATAGGTTAATGTCATGATAATAATGGTTTCTTAGACGTC
AGGTGGCACTTTTCGGGGAAATGTGCGCGGAACCCCTATTTGTTTATTTTTCTAAATACATTCAAATATG
TATCCGCTCATGAGACAATAACCCTGATAAATGCTTCAATAATATTGAAAAAGGAAGAGTATGAGTATTC
AACATTTCCGTGTCGCCCTTATTCCCTTTTTTGCGGCATTTTGCCTTCCTGTTTTTGCTCACCCAGAAAC
GCTGGTGAAAGTAAAAGATGCTGAAGATCAGTTGGGTGCACGAGTGGGTTACATCGAACTGGATCTCAAC
AGCGGTAAGATCCTTGAGAGTTTTCGCCCCGAAGAACGTTTTCCAATGATGAGCACTTTTAAAGTTCTGC
TATGTGGCGCGGTATTATCCCGTATTGACGCCGGGCAAGAGCAACTCGGTCGCCGCATACACTATTCTCA
GAATGACTTGGTTGAGTACTCACCAGTCACAGAAAAGCATCTTACGGATGGCATGACAGTAAGAGAATTA
TGCAGTGCTGCCATAACCATGAGTGATAACACTGCGGCCAACTTACTTCTGACAACGATCGGAGGACCGA
AGGAGCTAACCGCTTTTTTGCACAACATGGGGGATCATGTAACTCGCCTTGATCGTTGGGAACCGGAGCT
GAATGAAGCCATACCAAACGACGAGCGTGACACCACGATGCCTGTAGCAATGGCAACAACGTTGCGCAAA
CTATTAACTGGCGAACTACTTACTCTAGCTTCCCGGCAACAATTAATAGACTGGATGGAGGCGGATAAAG
TTGCAGGACCACTTCTGCGCTCGGCCCTTCCGGCTGGCTGGTTTATTGCTGATAAATCTGGAGCCGGTGA
GCGTGGGTCTCGCGGTATCATTGCAGCACTGGGGCCAGATGGTAAGCCCTCCCGTATCGTAGTTATCTAC
ACGACGGGGAGTCAGGCAACTATGGATGAACGAAATAGACAGATCGCTGAGATAGGTGCCTCACTGATTA
AGCATTGGTAACTGTCAGACCAAGTTTACTCATATATACTTTAGATTGATTTAAAACTTCATTTTTAATT
TAAAAGGATCTAGGTGAAGATCCTTTTTGATAATCTCATGACCAAAATCCCTTAACGTGAGTTTTCGTTC
CACTGAGCGTCAGACCCCGTAGAAAAGATCAAAGGATCTTCTTGAGATCCTTTTTTTCTGCGCGTAATCT
GCTGCTTGCAAACAAAAAAACCACCGCTACCAGCGGTGGTTTGTTTGCCGGATCAAGAGCTACCAACTCT
TTTTCCGAAGGTAACTGGCTTCAGCAGAGCGCAGATACCAAATACTGTCCTTCTAGTGTAGCCGTAGTTA
GGCCACCACTTCAAGAACTCTGTAGCACCGCCTACATACCTCGCTCTGCTAATCCTGTTACCAGTGGCTG
CTGCCAGTGGCGATAAGTCGTGTCTTACCGGGTTGGACTCAAGACGATAGTTACCGGATAAGGCGCAGCG
GTCGGGCTGAACGGGGGGTTCGTGCACACAGCCCAGCTTGGAGCGAACGACCTACACCGAACTGAGATAC
CTACAGCGTGAGCTATGAGAAAGCGCCACGCTTCCCGAAGGGAGAAAGGCGGACAGGTATCCGGTAAGCG
GCAGGGTCGGAACAGGAGAGCGCACGAGGGAGCTTCCAGGGGGAAACGCCTGGTATCTTTATAGTCCTGT
CGGGTTTCGCCACCTCTGACTTGAGCGTCGATTTTTGTGATGCTCGTCAGGGGGGCGGAGCCTATGGAAA
AACGCCAGCAACGCGGCCTTTTTACGGTTCCTGGCCTTTTGCTGGCCTTTTGCTCACATGTTCTTTCCTG
CGTTATCCCCTGATTCTGTGGATAACCGTATTACCGCCTTTGAGTGAGCTGATACCGCTCGCCGCAGCCG
AACGACCGAGCGCAGCGAGTCAGTGAGCGAGGAAGCGGAAGAGCGCCCAATACGCAAACCGCCTCTCCCC
GCGCGTTGGCCGATTCATTAATGCAGCTGGCACGACAGGTTTCCCGACTGGAAAGCGGGCAGTGAGCGCA
ACGCAATTAATGTGAGTTAGCTCACTCATTAGGCACCCCAGGCTTTACACTTTATGCTTCCGGCTCGTAT
GTTGTGTGGAATTGTGAGCGGATAACAATTTCACACAGGAAACAGCTATGACCATGATTACGAATTCTAT
ATTCTAAAAACACAAATGATACTTCTAAAAAAAAATCATGAATGGCATCAACTCTGAATCAAATCTTTGC
AGATGCACCTACTTCTCATTTCCACTGTCACATCATTTTTCCAGATCTCGCTGCCTGTTATGTGGCCCAC
AAACCAAGACACGTTTTATGGCCATTAAAGCTGGCTGATCGTCGCCAAACACCAAATACATAATGAATAT
GTACACATTCGAGAAAGAAGCGATCAAAGAAGCGTCTTCGGGCGGAGTAGGAGAATGCGGAGGAGAAGGA
GAACGAGCTGATCTAGTATCTCTCCACAATCCAATGCCAACTGACCAACTGGCCATATTCGGAGCAATTT
GAAGCCAATTTCCATCGCCTGGCGATCGCTCCATTCTTGGCTATATGTTTTTCACCGTTACCCGGGGCCA
TTTTCAAAGACTCGTCGGCAAGATAAGATTGTGTCACTCGCTGTCTCTCTTCATTTGTCGAAGAATGCTG
AGGAATTTCGCGATGACGTCGGCGAGTATTTTGAAGAATGAGAATAATTTGTATTTATACGAAAATCAGT
TAGTGGAATTTTCTACAAAAACATGTTATCTATAGATAATTTTGTTGCAAAATATGTTGACTATGACAAA
GATTGTATGTATATACCTTTAATGTATTCTCATTTTCTTATGTATTTATAATGGCAATGATGATACTGAT
GATATTTTAAGATGATGCCAGACCAAAAGGCTTGAATTTCTGCGTCTTTTGCCGAACGCAGTGCATGTGC
AATTGTTGTTTTTTGGAATATTCAATTTTCGGACTGTCCGCTTTGATTTCAGTTTCTTGGCTTATTCAAA
AAGCAAAGTAAAGCCAAAAAAGCGAGATGGCAATACCAAATGCGGCAAAACGGTAGTGGAAGGAAAGGGG
TGCGGGGCAGCGGAAGGAAGGGTGGGGCGGGGCGTGGCGGGGTCTGTGGCTGGGCGCGACGTCACCGACG
TTGGAGCCACTCCTTTGACCATGTGTGCGTGTGTGTATTATTCGTGTCTCGCCACTCGCCGGTTGTTTTT
TTCTTTTTATGCTGCGCTCTCTCTAGCGCCATCTCGCTTACGCATGCTCAACGCACCGCATGTTGCCGTT
TCCTTTTATGCGTCATTTTGGCTCGAAATAGGCAATTATTTAAACAAAGATTAGTCAACGAAAACGCTAA
AATAAATAAGTCTACAATATGGTTACTTATTGCCATGTGTGTGCAGCCAACGATAGCAACAAAAGCAACA
ACACAGGTGGCTTTCCCTCTTTCACTTTTTGTTTGCAAGCCGCGTGCGAGCAAGACGGCACGACCGGCAA
ACGCAATTACGCTGACAAAGAGCAGACGAAGTTTTGGCGAAAAACATCAAGGCGCCTGATACGAATGCAT
TTGCAATAACAATTGCGATATTTAATATTGTTTATGAAGCTGTTTGACTTCAAAACACACAAAAAAAAAA
ATAAAACAAATTATTTGAAAGAGAATTAGGAATCGGACGCTTATCGTTAGGGTAACAACAAGAAATGCTT
ACTGAGTCACAGCCTCTGGAAAACTGCCGCAAGCCAGAGAGAGAGAGAAAAAGAGGGAGAGCAGCTTAGA
CCGCATGTGCTTGTGTGTGAGGCGTCTCTCTCTTCGTCTCTGTTGCGCAAACGCATAGACTGCACTGAAA
AAATCGATTACCTATTTTTTATGAATGAATATTTGCACTATTACTATTCAAAACTATTAAGATAGCAATC
ACATTCAATAGCCAAATACTATACCACCTGAGCGATGCAACGAAATGATCAATTTGAGCAAAAATGCTGC
ATATTTAGGACGGCATCATTATAGAAATGCTTCTTGCTGTGTACTTTTCTCTCGTCTGGCAGCTGTTTCG
CCGTTATTGTTAAAACCGGCTTAAGTTAGGTGTGTTTTCTACGACTAGCTAGTGAATGCCCTACTAGAAG
ATGTGTGTTGCACAAAATGTCCCTGGAATAACCAATTTGAAGTGCAGATAGCAGTAAACGTAAGCTAATA
TGAATATTATTTAACTGTAATGTTTTAATATCGCTGGACATTACTAATAAACCCACTATAAACACATGTA
CATATGTATGTTTTGGCATACAATGAGTAGTTGGGGAAAAAATGTGTAAAAGCACCGTGACCATCACAGC
ATAAAGATAACCAGCTGAAGTATCGAATATGAGTAACCCCCAAATTGAATCACATGCCGCAACTGATAGG
ACCCATGGAAGTACACTCTTCATGGCGATATACAAGACACACACAAGCACGAACACCCAGTTGCGGAGGA
AATTCTCCGTAAATGAAAACCCAATCGGCGAACAATTCATACCCATATATGGTAAAAGTTTTGAACGCGA
CTTGAGAGCGGAGAGCATTGCGGCTGATAAGGTTTTAGCGCTAAGCGGGCTTTATAAAACGGGCTGCGGG
ACCAGTTTTCATATCACTACCGTTTGAGTTCTTGTGCTGTGTGGATACTCCTCCCGACACAAAGCCGCTC
CATCAGCCAGCAGTCGTCTAATCCAGAGACCCCGGATCCAACATGCCACCCAAGCGCAAAACGCTTAACG
CTGCGGCTGAGGCTAACGCTCATGCCGACGGACACGCCGACGGAAACGCCGACGGACACGTGGCCAATAC
GGCCGCGTCCTCGAATAATGCGAGGTTCGCTGATCTCACTAACATCGATACTCCGGGTCTGGGACCCACA
ACTACGACCCTGCTCGTGGAACCAGCACGCTCAAAGCGTCAACGAGTGTCCCGCGCATGCGACCAGTGCC
GTGCAGCCCGAGAGAAATGCGACGGAATACAGCCTGCGTGTTTCCCGTGCGTTTCCCAGGGAAGGTCCTG
CACTTATCAGGCTTCGCCGAAAAAGAGGGGAGTTCAAACCGGTTATATTCGTACGCTGGAGCTCGCCCTC
GCCTGGATGTTTGAAAATGTCGCGCGTTCCGAAGATGCCTTGCATAACCTCCTCGTCCGTGACGCCGGAC
AAGGATCAGCTCTGCTCGTTGGTAAAGATTCGCCGGCTGCCGAGCGACTCCATGCCCGTTGGGCTACTAG
CCGTGTCAATAAGAGCATTACCCGCCTCCTCTTGGGAGGAGAGCACACAATGTTGCAGATGCTTCGTAAT
CCGGCTTATCCACTCAGCACCTTCAATCACTTGTACGGTGTCACTAAGTTGGTAGCTCTGGAGTTGCTCC
CTCGCATCCGTACCTCGTCGCAGAATGCCCCTCTGGAATTTAGATCCCGACTGCAGCAAGTCATTGGTCA
TAACAGTCCATTCTCGGTCTTCGTCCTGTCGCAAGACACGGCAAGCGCTTTCGTCCCGACGGCTTATCTG
ACTCGTACTGTTTACCTCTGGGCGGCGGCGTTCAGCGAACCCCTGAATGAGCATTATTCCCACCTCTTGA
TTGAGACGCTCGACCAGTACCAAAAACGCTTCGGAACATATGCCATTCCGCCCCTTATTCCGTCGCTCCT
CGACTCGCTCCTGGCTCTCAAAAAGCAGAGCCATTCGTCGGAGCGTCACAGGCGCCACCTGGAGGAGCTA
TTTCCGGCTTATTCGTCTATCTGGCCGCGAGGTGGAAGGCATTCAAACACTGGTCTGCAGCCAATTCGTC
AGTTGGAGCTCCCTCCTACCGCCACGGCTACGGCCTCGATAATGCCGCACGTGATGGAGCAGCCTCTCAG
TACCAGCATTAACCCCGTCAACGACCGCTTCAACGGTATTCCCAACCCCACTCCGTATAACTCCGATGCA
GCTCTCGATGCTATCACTCAGACCAACGATTATGGAAGCGTAAATACACATGGTATCCTCTCTACTTACC
CGCCACCGGCTACGCACCTTAATGAAGCTTCCGTCGCTCTCGCTCCCGGTGGCGCCCCCCCCCGACCGCC
TCCTCCGTATGTTGACAGCACGACCAATCACCCGCCGTACCACTCGAATCTGGTTCCAATGGCGAACTTT
GGTTACTCGACCGTTGATTACGATGCCATGGTTGACGATTTGGCTAGCATTGAATACACGGACGCTGTGG
ATGTCGACCCACAGTTTATGACCAATCTGGGATTCGTTCCTGGATGTAACTTCTCCGACATTAATACATA
CGAACAGTGAGGCCGCGTTAACCGATCCGTCGACCATGAAGATCAAGATCATTGCCCCGCCAGAGCGCAA
GTACTCTGTCTGGATCGGTGGCTCCATCCTGGCTTCGCTGTCCACCTTCCAGCAGATGTGGATCTCCAAG
CAGGAGTACGACGAGTCCGGCCCCTCCATTGTGCACCGCAAGTGCTTCTAAGAAGGATCGCTTGTCTGGG
CAAGAGGATCAGGATCGGGATGGTCTTGATTCTGCTGGAGGAGGAGGAGGAGAAGTCGAGGAAGCAGCAG
CGAAAGTGCAAGTGCGAGTGGTGGAAGTTTGGAGTGCAGCACAACAAAATCAACAACAACACCAACTACA
AGATGAAAAGAGCGGAACCACCTGCACACCATCATCACTATCATCATCGTTTTGGGCGCATGTTGTGTGG
TTCCAGCGTATTAATATAATTAATTTATTCCACATGAGATATGATATGATATACTATGTATTTTTTGTTT
TTTTTTTATTTGTAAACCTTTAATATAACAAGAACTACAAAAAATGAAAATGAGCGAAAATGCATATTCT
GCCATTCCACACACACACCAACAACACCCAACACACGCACACCCACAAGCTTACACACACACATTCGCGG
CATGACAAGGACATCAAGATAAAGAAGAACTTAAAGAAGATATTTCCCAAAGCGCAAAAAGAACACACAC
ACATTGCAAAACACAAACAACACACTAGCGTTTTGTACAATTCGTCAGCAACCTTATGTATTATTTTTTA
ATTATGATGTAATTATAAACAAAGTGAAACAAAAATATGAAAACAAAAAGGAAAATCAAATCTGTCTTCT
CTTTCTCCCGCTCTCCTCGCTCTCTGCTGCTAACCTCGCCCTCTCCTCTCTCATCTTTTTGTCTGTCTCT
CTTCCACATTTTTGCCGGCCGGCAAAATAATAACCCACACACACTCACACTTGGCTGCAGTTTCGCGTGC
GATATTCACACACATTCAAGCATACAAGCATACATACATATGTATTTTTTTTTTATTTGTACACTTTTCT
AATTGCATGCGTATCGATTGATAAGTTTACGCCTGAAAATGTTAATTAAAATGTGAAAATGCAACTGAAA
AACTGATGAAATGAAACAACAACAAGCGAACAATTTGCTACATGTGTATTGTCTAACAACCGTTACTGCA
ACGGTTGCTTCGGAAAAGGGTGAAGAGGAAGAGGGCACGAGGTCGACCTGCAGGCATGCAAGCTTGGCAC
TGGCCGTCGTTTTACAACGTCGTGACTGGGAAAACCCTGGCGTTACCCAACTTAATCGCCTTGCAGCACA
TCCCCCTTTCGCCAGCTGGCGTAATAGCGAAGAGGCCCGCACCGATCGCCCTTCCCAACAGTTGCGCAGC
CTGAATGGCGAATGGCGCCTGATGCGGTATTTTCTCCTTACGCATCTGTGCGGTATTTCACACCGCATAT
GGTGCACTCTCAGTACAATCTGCTCTGATGCCGCATAGTTAAGCCAGCCCCGACACCCGCCAACACCCGC
TGACGCGCCCTGACGGGCTTGTCTGCTCCCGGCATCCGCTTACAGACAAGCTGTGACCGTCTCCGGGAGC
TGCATGTGTCAGAGGTTTTCACCGTCATCACCGAAACGCGCGA
