>Addgene plasmid #46100 | pAC-10-QFMD475-650 | addgene partial sequence | sequence record 68177 | AC5 5'-ACACAAAGCCGCTCCATCAG-3'
ACATGCCACCCAAGCGCAAAACGCTTAACGCTGCGGCTGAGGCTAACGCTCATGCCGACGGACACGCCGA
CGGAAACGCCGACGGACACGTGGCCAATACGGCCGCGTCCTCGAATAATGCGAGGTTCGCTGATCTCACT
AACATCGATACTCCGGGTCTGGGACCCACAACTACGACCCTGCTCGTGGAACCAGCACGCTCAAAGCGTC
AACGAGTGTCCCGCGCATGCGACCAGTGCCGTGCAGCCCGAGAGAAATGCGACGGAATACAGCCTGCGTG
TTTCCCGTGCGTTTCCCAGGGAAGGTCCTGCACTTATCAGGCTTCGCCGAAAAAGAGGGGAGTTCAAACC
GGTTATATTCGTACGCTGGAGCTCGCCCTCGCCTGGATGTTTGAAAATGTCGCGCGTTCCGAAGATGCCT
TGCATAACCTCCTCGTCCGTGACGCCGGACAAGGATCAGCTCTGCTCGTTGGTAAAGATTCGCCGGCTGC
CGAGCGACTCCATGCCCGTTGGGCTACTAGCCGTGTCAATAAGAGCATTACCCGCCTCCTCTTGGGAGGA
GAGCACACAATGTTGCAGATGCTTCGTAATCCGGCTTATCCACTCAGCACCTTCAATCACTTGTACGGTG
TCACTAAGTTGGTAGCTCTGGAGTTGCTCCCTCGCATCCGTACCTCGTCGCAGAATGCCCCTCTGGAATT
TAGATCCCGACTGCAGCAAGTCATTGGTCATAACAGTCCATTCTCGGTCTTCGTCCTGTCGCAAGACACG
GCAAGCGCTTTCGTCCCGACGGCTTATCTGACTCGTACTGTTTACCTCTGGGCGGCGGCGTTCAGCGAAC
CCCTGAATGAGCATTATTCCCACCTCTTGATTGA
