>Addgene plasmid #46100 | pAC-10-QFMD475-650 | addgene partial sequence | sequence record 68527 | actin5c-pA-R 5'-ACATCTGCTGGAAGGTGGAC-3'
GAGTACTTGCGCTCTGGCGGGGCAATGATCTTGATCTTCATGGTCGACGGATCGGTTAACGCGGCCTCAC
TGTTCGTATGTATTAATGTCGGAGAAGTTACATCCAGGAACGAATCCCAGATTGGTCATAAACTGTGGGT
CGACATCCACAGCGTCCGTGTATTCAATGCTAGCCAAATCGTCAACCATGGCATCGTAATCAACGGTCGA
GTAACCAAAGTTCGCCATTGGAACCAGATTCGAGTGGTACGGCGGGTGATTGGTCGTGCTGTCAACATAC
GGAGGAGGCGGTCGGGGGGGGGCGCCACCGGGAGCGAGAGCGACGGAAGCTTCATTAAGGTGCGTAGCCG
GTGGCGGGTAAGTAGAGAGGATACCATGTGTATTTACGCTTCCATAATCGTTGGTCTGAGTGATAGCATC
GAGAGCTGCATCGGANTTATACGGAGTGGGGTTGGGAATACCGTTGAAGCGGTCGTTGACGGGGTTAATG
CTGGTACTGAGAGGCTGCTCCATCACGTGCGGCATTATCGAGGCCGTANCCGTGGCGGTAGGAGGGAGCT
CCAACTGACGAATTGGCTGCAGACCAGTGTTTGAATGCCTTCCACCTCGCGGCCAGATAGACGAATAAGC
CGGAAATAGCTCCTCCAGGTGGCGCCTGTGACGCTCCGACGAATGGCTCTGCTTTTTGAGAGCCAGGA
